>Addgene plasmid #239687 | pKG2019_pPV1-EF1a | addgene full sequence | sequence record 475936 | Addgene NGS Result
TCAGGGGGGCGGAGCCTATGGAAAAACGCCAGCAACGGGTCTCATACTGCTCCGGTGCCCGTCAGTGGGC
AGAGCGCACATCGCCCACAGTCCCCGAGAAGTTGGGGGGAGGGGTCGGCAATTGAACCGGTGCCTAGAGA
AGGTGGCGCGGGGTAAACTGGGAAAGTGATGTCGTGTACTGGCTCCGCCTTTTTCCCGAGGGTGGGGGAG
AACCGTATATAAGTGCAGTAGTCGCCGTGAACGTTCTTTTTCGCAACGGGTTTGCCGCCAGAACACAGGT
AAGTGCCGTGTGTGGTTCCCGCGGGCCTGGCCTCTTTACGGGTTATGGCCCTTGCGTGCCTTGAATTACT
TCCACGCCCCTGGCTGCAGTACGTGATTCTTGATCCCGAGCTTCGGGTTGGAAGTGGGTGGGAGAGTTCG
AGGCCTTGCGCTTAAGGAGCCCCTTCGCCTCGTGCTTGAGTTGAGGCCTGGCTTGGGCGCTGGGGCCGCC
GCGTGCGAATCTGGTGGCACCTTCGCGCCTGTCTCGCTGCTTTCGATAAGTCTCTAGCCATTTAAAATTT
TTGATGACCTGCTGCGACGCTTTTTTTCTGGCAAGATAGTCTTGTAAATGCGGGCCAAGATCTGCACACT
GGTATTTCGGTTTTTGGGGCCGCGGGCGGCGACGGGGCCCGTGCGTCCCAGCGCACATGTTCGGCGAGGC
GGGGCCTGCGAGCGCGGCCACCGAGAATCGGACGGGGGTAGTCTCAAGCTGGCCGGCCTGCTCTGGTGCC
TGGCCTCGCGCCGCCGTGTATCGCCCCGCCCTGGGCGGCAAGGCTGGCCCGGTCGGCACCAGTTGCGTGA
GCGGAAAGATGGCCGCTTCCCGGCCCTGCTGCAGGGAGCTCAAAATGGAGGACGCGGCGCTCGGGAGAGC
GGGCGGGTGAGTCACCCACACAAAGGAAAAGGGCCTTTCCGTCCTCAGCCGTCGCTTCATGTGACTCCAC
GGAGTACCGGGCGCCGTCCAGGCACCTCGATTAGTTCTCGAGCTTTTGGAGTACGTCGTCTTTAGGTTGG
GGGGAGGGGTTTTATGCGATGGAGTTTCCCCACACTGAGTGGGTGGAGACTGAAGTTAGGCCAGCTTGGC
ACTTGATGTAATTCTCCTTGGAATTTGCCCTTTTTGAGTTTGGATCTTGGTTCATTCTCAAGCCTCAGAC
AGTGGTTCAAAGTTTTTTTCTTCCATTTCAGGTGTCGTGAGAATGAGAGACCTAGACGTCAGGTGGCACT
TTTCGGGGAAATGTGCGCGGAACCCCTATTTGTTTATTTTTCTAAATACATTCAAATATGTATCCGCTCA
TGAGACAATAACCCTGATAAATGCTTCAATAATATTGAAAAAGGAAGAGTATGAGTATTCAACATTTCCG
TGTCGCCCTTATTCCCTTTTTTGCGGCATTTTGCCTTCCTGTTTTTGCTCACCCAGAAACGCTGGTGAAA
GTAAAAGATGCTGAAGATCAGTTGGGTGCACGAGTGGGTTACATCGAACTGGATCTCAACAGCGGTAAGA
TCCTTGAGAGTTTTCGCCCCGAAGAACGTTTTCCAATGATGAGCACTTTTAAAGTTCTGCTATGTGGCGC
GGTATTATCCCGTGTTGACGCCGGGCAAGAGCAACTCGGTCGCCGCATACACTATTCTCAGAATGACTTG
GTTGAGTACTCACCAGTCACAGAAAAGCATCTTACGGATGGCATGACAGTAAGAGAATTATGCAGTGCTG
CCATAACCATGAGTGATAACACTGCGGCCAACTTACTTCTGACAACGATCGGAGGACCGAAGGAGCTAAC
CGCTTTTTTGCACAACATGGGGGATCATGTAACTCGCCTTGATCGTTGGGAACCGGAGCTGAATGAAGCC
ATACCAAACGACGAGCGTGACACCACGATGCCTGTAGCAATGGCAACAACGTTGCGCAAACTATTAACTG
GCGAACTACTTACTCTAGCTTCCCGGCAACAATTAATAGACTGGATGGAGGCGGATAAAGTTGCAGGACC
ACTTCTGCGCTCGGCCCTTCCGGCTGGCTGGTTTATTGCTGATAAATCTGGAGCCGGTGAGCGTGGGTAT
CGCGGTATCATTGCAGCACTGGGGCCAGATGGTAAGCCCTCCCGTATCGTAGTTATCTACACGACGGGGA
GTCAGGCAACTATGGATGAACGAAATAGACAGATCGCTGAGATAGGTGCCTCACTGATTAAGCATTGGTA
ACTGTCAGACCAAGTTTACTCATATATACTTTAGATTGATTTAAAACTTCATTTTTAATTTAAAAGGATC
TAGGTGAAGATCCTTTTTGATAATCTCATGACCAAAATCCCTTAACGTGAGTTTTCGTTCCACTGAGCGT
CAGACCCCGTAGAAAAGATCAAAGGATCTTCTTGAGATCCTTTTTTTCTGCGCGTAATCTGCTGCTTGCA
AACAAAAAAACCACCGCTACCAGCGGTGGTTTGTTTGCCGGATCAAGAGCTACCAACTCTTTTTCCGAAG
GTAACTGGCTTCAGCAGAGCGCAGATACCAAATACTGTTCTTCTAGTGTAGCCGTAGTTAGGCCACCACT
TCAAGAACTCTGTAGCACCGCCTACATACCTCGCTCTGCTAATCCTGTTACCAGTGGCTGCTGCCAGTGG
CGATAAGTCGTGTCTTACCGGGTTGGACTCAAGACGATAGTTACCGGATAAGGCGCAGCGGTCGGGCTGA
ACGGGGGGTTCGTGCACACAGCCCAGCTTGGAGCGAACGACCTACACCGAACTGAGATACCTACAGCGTG
AGCTATGAGAAAGCGCCACGCTTCCCGAAGGGAGAAAGGCGGACAGGTATCCGGTAAGCGGCAGGGTCGG
AACAGGAGAGCGCACGAGGGAGCTTCCAGGGGGAAACGCCTGGTATCTTTATAGTCCTGTCGGGTTTCGC
CACCTCTGACTTGAGCGTCGATTTTTGTGATGCTCG
Features (pLannotate 1.2.2; 6 found; start..end, strand, type, name):
     67..278     +  promoter       EF-1α core promoter: core promoter for human elongation factor EF-1α
    279..392     +  intron         EF-1α intron A (fragment): intron upstream of the start codon of human EF-1α
   1018..1221    +  intron         EF-1α intron A: truncated intron upstream of the start codon of human EF-1α
   1276..1380    +  promoter       AmpR promoter: bla
   1381..2241    +  CDS            AmpR: β-lactamase; bla; confers resistance to ampicillin, carbenicillin, and related antibiotics
   2412..24      +  rep_origin     ori (across the origin): high-copy-number ColE1/pMB1/pBR322/pUC origin of replication
