[The description below was written by a language model from this plasmid's Addgene catalogue record and pLannotate feature annotations shown in this document.]
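Description:
pKG2019_pPV1-EF1a is a small (about 3 kb) synthetic-biology part plasmid built on the pPV1 backbone. It carries the human EF1a promoter as a modular element for BsaI-based Golden Gate assembly. It is a bacterial cloning vector only. Propagation relies on a high-copy ColE1/pUC-type origin of replication, and selection on an ampicillin resistance cassette consisting of the bla promoter and the β-lactamase coding sequence. The annotation shows no mammalian selection marker, reporter, coding sequence or polyadenylation signal, which fits its role as a donor of a single regulatory part rather than a complete expression construct.

The payload is annotated as the EF-1α core promoter followed directly by sequence from EF-1α intron A, the intron that lies upstream of the start codon in the native human gene. The annotation tool marks this intron as two separate pieces, a fragment next to the core promoter and a truncated segment further downstream, with an unannotated stretch between them. The record does not say whether that stretch is continuous intron sequence the tool failed to match or something else. The promoter-plus-intron arrangement is the usual form of the EF1a promoter, which drives strong constitutive transcription in mammalian cells.

The BsaI sites that would release the part are implied by the stated purpose but are not annotated, and the overhangs and position in the assembly scheme are not recorded. The insert was placed in the backbone by Gibson cloning, and part of the plasmid derives from an earlier deposited plasmid. The plasmid's use is to supply the promoter when assembling transgene expression units, in work studying transcriptional and translational regulation of transgenes.
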