Addgene plasmid #239687: pKG2019_pPV1-EF1a
Purpose: BsaI Golden Gate assembly plasmid encoding the EF1a promoter
Depositing lab: Kate Galloway. Depositing organization: Massachusetts Institute of Technology. Publication: High-resolution profiling reveals coupled transcriptional and translational regulation of transgenes. Peterman EL, Ploessl DS, Love KS, Sanabria V, Daniels RF, Johnstone CP, Godavarti DR, Kabaria SR, Oakes CG, Pai AA, Galloway KE. Nucleic Acids Research, Volume 53, Issue 11, 24 June 2025, gkaf528 10.1093/nar/gkaf528 PubMed 39651241.
Backbone
  Vector backbone: pPV1
  Vector type: Synthetic Biology
Growth in bacteria
  Bacterial resistance: Ampicillin, 100 μg/mL
  Growth temperature: 30°C
  Growth strain: NEB Stable
  Copy number: High Copy
Gene/Insert
  Gene/Insert name: EF1a promoter
  Species: H. sapiens (human)
  Cloning method: Gibson Cloning
Resource information
  A portion of this plasmid was derived from a plasmid made by: Addgene #138730
Terms and licenses: Academic/Nonprofit Terms; Industry Terms: Not Available to Industry
Depositor comments: Please visit https://doi.org/10.1101/2024.11.26.625483 for bioRxiv preprint.
How to cite: pKG2019_pPV1-EF1a was a gift from Kate Galloway (Addgene plasmid # 239687 ; http://n2t.net/addgene:239687 ; RRID:Addgene_239687)
